>Addgene plasmid #123204 | pDONR223 LC3A no-stop | addgene full sequence | sequence record 244529 | Addgene NGS Result
TTCTTTCCTGCGTTATCCCCTGATTCTGTGGATAACCGTATTACCGCCTTTGAGTGAGCTGATACCGCTC
GCCGCAGCCGAACGACCGAGCGCAGCGAGTCAGTGAGCGAGGAAGCGGAAGAGCGCCCAATACGCAAACC
GCCTCTCCCCGCGCGTTGGCCGATTCATTAATGCAGCTGGCACGACAGGTTTCCCGACTGGAAAGCGGGC
AGTGAGCGCAACGCAATTAATACGCGTACCGCTAGCCAGGAAGAGTTTGTAGAAACGCAAAAAGGCCATC
CGTCAGGATGGCCTTCTGCTTAGTTTGATGCCTGGCAGTTTATGGCGGGCGTCCTGCCCGCCACCCTCCG
GGCCGTTGCTTCACAACGTTCAAATCCGCTCCCGGCGGATTTGTCCTACTCAGGAGAGCGTTCACCGACA
AACAACAGATAAAACGAAAGGCCCAGTCTTCCGACTGAGCCTTTCGTTTTATTTGATGCCTGGCAGTTCC
CTACTCTCGCGTTAACGCTAGCATGGATGTTTTCCCAGTCACGACGTTGTAAAACGACGGCCAGTCTTAA
GCTCGGGCCCCAAATAATGATTTTATTTTGACTGATAGTGACCTGTTCGTTGCAACAAATTGATGAGCAA
TGCTTTTTTATAATGCCAACTTTGTACAAAAAAGCAGGCTTAATGCCCTCAGACCGGCCTTTCAAGCAGC
GGCGGAGCTTCGCCGACCGCTGTAAGGAGGTACAGCAGATCCGCGACCAGCACCCCAGCAAAATCCCGGT
GATCATCGAGCGCTACAAGGGTGAGAAGCAGCTGCCCGTCCTGGACAAGACCAAGTTTTTGGTCCCGGAC
CATGTCAACATGAGCGAGTTGGTCAAGATCATCCGGCGCCGCCTGCAGCTGAACCCCACGCAGGCCTTCT
TCCTGCTGGTGAACCAGCACAGCATGGTGAGTGTGTCCACGCCCATCGCGGACATCTACGAGCAGGAGAA
AGACGAGGACGGCTTCCTCTATATGGTCTACGCCTCCCAGGAAACCTTCGGCTTCTACCCAGCTTTCTTG
TACAAAGTTGGCATTATAAGAAAGCATTGCTTATCAATTTGTTGCAACGAACAGGTCACTATCAGTCAAA
ATAAAATCATTATTTGCCATCCAGCTGATATCCCCTATAGTGAGTCGTATTACATGGTCATAGCTGTTTC
CTGGCAGCTCTGGCCCGTGTCTCAAAATCTCTGATGTTACATTGCACAAGATAAAAATATATCATCATGC
CTCCTCTAGACCAGCCAGGACAGAAATGCCTCGACTTCGCTGCTACCCAAGGTTGCCGGGTGACGCACAC
CGTGGAAACGGATGAAGGCACGAACCCAGTGGACATAAGCCTGTTCGGTTCGTAAGCTGTAATGCAAGTA
GCGTATGCGCTCACGCAACTGGTCCAGAACCTTGACCGAACGCAGCGGTGGTAACGGCGCAGTGGCGGTT
TTCATGGCTTGTTATGACTGTTTTTTTGGGGTACAGTCTATGCCTCGGGCATCCAAGCAGCAAGCGCGTT
ACGCCGTGGGTCGATGTTTGATGTTATGGAGCAGCAACGATGTTACGCAGCAGGGCAGTCGCCCTAAAAC
AAAGTTAAACATTATGAGGGAAGCGGTGATCGCCGAAGTATCGACTCAACTATCAGAGGTAGTTGGCGTC
ATCGAGCGCCATCTCGAACCGACGTTGCTGGCCGTACATTTGTACGGCTCCGCAGTGGATGGCGGCCTGA
AGCCACACAGTGATATTGATTTGCTGGTTACGGTGACCGTAAGGCTTGATGAAACAACGCGGCGAGCTTT
GATCAACGACCTTTTGGAAACTTCGGCTTCCCCTGGAGAGAGCGAGATTCTCCGCGCTGTAGAAGTCACC
ATTGTTGTGCACGACGACATCATTCCGTGGCGTTATCCAGCTAAGCGCGAACTGCAATTTGGAGAATGGC
AGCGCAATGACATTCTTGCAGGTATCTTCGAGCCAGCCACGATCGACATTGATCTGGCTATCTTGCTGAC
AAAAGCAAGAGAACATAGCGTTGCCTTGGTAGGTCCAGCGGCGGAGGAACTCTTTGATCCGGTTCCTGAA
CAGGATCTATTTGAGGCGCTAAATGAAACCTTAACGCTATGGAACTCGCCGCCCGACTGGGCTGGCGATG
AGCGAAATGTAGTGCTTACGTTGTCCCGCATTTGGTACAGCGCAGTAACCGGCAAAATCGCGCCGAAGGA
TGTCGCTGCCGACTGGGCAATGGAGCGCCTGCCGGCCCAGTATCAGCCCGTCATACTTGAAGCTAGACAG
GCTTATCTTGGACAAGAAGAAGATCGCTTGGCCTCGCGCGCAGATCAGTTGGAAGAATTTGTCCACTACG
TGAAAGGCGAGATCACCAAGGTAGTCGGCAAATAACCCTCGAGCCACCCATGACCAAAATCCCTTAACGT
GAGTTACGCGTCGTTCCACTGAGCGTCAGACCCCGTAGAAAAGATCAAAGGATCTTCTTGAGATCCTTTT
TTTCTGCGCGTAATCTGCTGCTTGCAAACAAAAAAACCACCGCTACCAGCGGTGGTTTGTTTGCCGGATC
AAGAGCTACCAACTCTTTTTCCGAAGGTAACTGGCTTCAGCAGAGCGCAGATACCAAATACTGTTCTTCT
AGTGTAGCCGTAGTTAGGCCACCACTTCAAGAACTCTGTAGCACCGCCTACATACCTCGCTCTGCTAATC
CTGTTACCAGTGGCTGCTGCCAGTGGCGATAAGTCGTGTCTTACCGGGTTGGACTCAAGACGATAGTTAC
CGGATAAGGCGCAGCGGTCGGGCTGAACGGGGGGTTCGTGCACACAGCCCAGCTTGGAGCGAACGACCTA
CACCGAACTGAGATACCTACAGCGTGAGCTATGAGAAAGCGCCACGCTTCCCGAAGGGAGAAAGGCGGAC
AGGTATCCGGTAAGCGGCAGGGTCGGAACAGGAGAGCGCACGAGGGAGCTTCCAGGGGGAAACGCCTGGT
ATCTTTATAGTCCTGTCGGGTTTCGCCACCTCTGACTTGAGCGTCGATTTTTGTGATGCTCGTCAGGGGG
GCGGAGCCTATGGAAAAACGCCAGCAACGCGGCCTTTTTACGGTTCCTGGCCTTTTGCTGGCCTTTTGCT
CACATG
Features (pLannotate 1.2.2; 13 found; start..end, strand, type, name):
      1..121     +  rep_origin     RSF ori (fragment): Plasmids containing the RSF 1030 origin of replication can be propagated in E. coli cells that contain additional plasmids with compatible origins.
    123..215     +  CDS            lacI (fragment): lac repressor; lacI; The lac repressor binds to the lac operator to inhibit transcription in E. coli. This inhibition can be relieved by adding lactose or isopropyl-β-D-thiogalactopyranoside (IPTG).
    270..297     -  terminator     rrnB T2 terminator: transcription terminator T2 from the E. coli rrnB gene
    429..472     +  terminator     rrnB T1 terminator: Escherichia coli rrnB; transcription terminator T1 from the E. coli rrnB gene
    519..555     -  CDS            lacZα (fragment): LacZα fragment of β-galactosidase; lacZ fragment
    571..670     +  protein_bind   attL1: mutant version of attL; recombination site for the Gateway® LR reaction LR Clonase™
    673..1035    +  CDS            LC3A: human LC3 protein; MAP1LC3A; Atg8 family member found on autophagosomes
   1037..1136    -  protein_bind   attL2: mutant version of attL; recombination site for the Gateway® LR reaction LR Clonase™
   1154..1172    -  promoter       T7 promoter: promoter for bacteriophage T7 RNA polymerase
   1362..1385    +  promoter       Pc promoter (fragment): intI1 (promoter lies within the coding sequence); class 1 integron promoter
   1561..1617    +  CDS            GmR (fragment): gentamycin acetyltransferase; aacC1; confers resistance to gentamycin
   1624..2415    +  CDS            SmR: aminoglycoside adenylyltransferase (Murphy, 1985); aadA; confers resistance to spectinomycin and streptomycin
   2508..3096    +  rep_origin     ori: high-copy-number ColE1/pMB1/pBR322/pUC origin of replication
