[The description below was written by a language model from this plasmid's Addgene catalogue record and pLannotate feature annotations shown in this document.]
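Description:
pDONR223 LC3A no-stop is a Gateway entry clone built on the pDONR223 backbone and carrying the human MAP1LC3A open reading frame (microtubule-associated proteins 1A/1B light chain 3A, an Atg8-family protein found on autophagosomes) with its stop codon removed. The sequenced plasmid is about 3.2 kb. It is maintained in E. coli as a high-copy plasmid through a ColE1/pUC-type origin and selected with spectinomycin via the aadA (SmR) aminoglycoside adenylyltransferase gene. The annotation also picks up short fragments of an RSF origin, lacI, lacZα, a gentamicin resistance gene and a class 1 integron Pc promoter. These are partial matches within the backbone and are not recorded as functional elements.

The LC3A coding sequence sits between attL1 and attL2, the recombination sites used in the Gateway LR reaction, so the insert can be transferred directionally into any attR-containing destination vector. Upstream rrnB T1 and T2 terminators insulate the cassette from read-through transcription, and a T7 promoter lies just outside attL2 on the opposite strand. M13 forward and reverse sites are listed for sequencing the insert. As an entry clone, the plasmid has no annotated promoter positioned to express LC3A, so expression depends on the promoter supplied by the destination vector.

Because the stop codon is absent, translation can continue through the recombination site into a tag or reporter encoded by the destination vector, giving C-terminally tagged LC3A. The associated study concerns human ATG4 protease isoforms and LC3/GABARAP processing in autophagy. Since ATG4 proteases cleave LC3 proteins near the C terminus, C-terminal fusions are well suited to following that cleavage, although the record does not specify particular downstream constructs.
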