Addgene plasmid #123204: pDONR223 LC3A no-stop
Purpose: Gateway entry clone encoding human MAP1LC3A lacking stop codon, suitable for C-terminal tagging
Depositing lab: Robin Ketteler. Depositing organization: University College London. Publication: Redundancy of human ATG4 protease isoforms in autophagy and LC3/GABARAP processing revealed in cells. Agrotis A, Pengo N, Burden JJ, Ketteler R. Autophagy. 2019 Jan 21. doi: 10.1080/15548627.2019.1569925. PubMed 30661429.
Backbone
  Vector backbone: pDONR223
  Backbone size w/o insert (bp): 2796
  Vector type: Gateway Entry Vector / Entry clone
Growth in bacteria
  Bacterial resistance: Spectinomycin, 50 μg/mL
  Growth temperature: 37°C
  Growth strain: DH5alpha
  Copy number: High Copy
Gene/Insert
  Gene/Insert name: Microtubule-associated proteins 1A/1B light chain 3A
  Species: H. sapiens (human)
  Mutation: Stop codon removed
  GenBank ID: NM_032514.3
  Entrez Gene: MAP1LC3A (a.k.a. ATG8E, LC3, LC3A, MAP1ALC3, MAP1BLC3)
  Cloning method: Gateway Cloning
  Sequencing primers: 5′ M13 F; 3′ M13 R
Terms and licenses: Academic/Nonprofit Terms; Industry Terms: Not Available to Industry
How to cite: pDONR223 LC3A no-stop was a gift from Robin Ketteler (Addgene plasmid # 123204 ; http://n2t.net/addgene:123204 ; RRID:Addgene_123204)
